Addgene plasmid #40238: pAM1518
Depositing lab: Susan Golden. Depositing organization: University of California, San Diego (UCSD). Publication: Application of bioluminescence to the study of circadian rhythms in cyanobacteria. Andersson CR, Tsinoremas NF, Shelton J, Lebedeva NV, Yarrow J, Min H, Golden SS. Methods Enzymol. 2000;305:527-42. PubMed 10812624.
Backbone
  Vector backbone: pAM1504
  Total vector size (bp): 12000
  Vector type: Cyanobacteria cloning vector
Growth in bacteria
  Bacterial resistance: Spectinomycin, 50 μg/mL
  Growth temperature: 37°C
  Growth strain: DH5alpha
  Copy number: Unknown
Gene/Insert
  Gene/Insert name: psbAI promoter, luxCDE
  Species: Synechococcus elongatus PCC 7942
  Insert size (bp): 1400
  Promoter: n/a
  Cloning method: Restriction Enzyme; 5′ cloning site n/a (unknown if destroyed); 3′ cloning site n/a (unknown if destroyed)
  Sequencing primers: 5′ n/a; 3′ n/a
Terms and licenses: Academic/Nonprofit Terms; Industry Terms: Not Available to Industry
Depositor comments: NS1 vector Lux Genes: luxCDE Directs luciferase substrate synthesis in PCC7942. psbAI promoter fragment from pAM1469 (NotI-BglII fragment) was cloned in pAM1504 cut with NotI-BamHI, upstream luxCDE. This plasmid directs aldehyde biosynthesis in cyanobacteria.
How to cite: pAM1518 was a gift from Susan Golden (Addgene plasmid # 40238 ; http://n2t.net/addgene:40238 ; RRID:Addgene_40238)
