[The description below was written by a language model from this plasmid's Addgene catalogue record.]
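Description:
pAM1518 is a cyanobacterial cloning vector of roughly 12 kb, built on the pAM1504 backbone and described by the depositor as an NS1 vector. This means it is designed to deliver its cargo into neutral site 1 of the Synechococcus elongatus PCC 7942 chromosome, a locus where homologous recombination can insert foreign DNA without disrupting cell function. The plasmid is propagated in standard E. coli cloning strains under spectinomycin selection. Its copy number is listed as unknown, and the record does not give the origin of replication or a feature map, so the exact arrangement of flanking homology arms and marker cannot be confirmed here.

The payload is the psbAI promoter from S. elongatus PCC 7942 placed upstream of luxCDE. According to the depositor's notes, the promoter was taken from pAM1469 as a NotI-BglII fragment and ligated into pAM1504 cut with NotI and BamHI. The luxCDE genes were therefore apparently already in the backbone, and the listed insert size of about 1.4 kb probably refers mainly to the promoter fragment. In bacterial lux systems, luxC, luxD and luxE encode the fatty acid reductase complex that makes the long-chain aldehyde substrate used by luciferase. The source organism of the lux genes is not stated.

The construct directs aldehyde biosynthesis in the cyanobacterium and does not itself encode luciferase. It is typically paired with a luxAB reporter fused to a promoter of interest, so that cells glow without added substrate. This allows continuous, automated bioluminescence monitoring of gene expression, particularly for studying circadian rhythms.
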