>Addgene plasmid #40238 | pAM1518 | addgene partial sequence | sequence record 69565 | Spect-F 5'-cagcccgtcatacttgaagc-3'
ACGCTTGGCCTCGCGCGCAGATCAGTTGGAAGAATTTGTCCACTACGTGAAAGGCGAGATCACCAAGGTA
GTCGGCAAATAATGTCTAACAATTCGTTCAAGCCGACGCCGCTTCGCGGCGCGGCTTAACTCAAGCGTTA
GATGCACTAAGCACATAATTGCTCACAGCCAAACTATCAGGTCAAGTCTGCTTTTATTATTTTTAAGCGT
GCATAATAAGCCCTACACAAATTGGGAGATATATCATGAAAGGCTGGCTTTTTCTTGTTATCGCAATAGT
TGGCGAAGTAATCGCAACATCCGCATTAAAATCTAGCGAGGGCTTTACTAAGCTGATCCGGTGGATGACC
TTTTGAATGACCTTTAATAGATTATATTACTAATTAATTGGGGACCCTAGAGGTCCCCTTTTTTATTTTA
AAAATTTTTTCACAAAACGGTTTACAAGCATACTAGAGGATCGGCGGCCGCGGATCCTCTAGAGTCGAGG
AATGAACAGGGCGTAAGCGGAGAAGGCACCCTCGATCGCTCTGGTAACTTTCGGCCCTTCACCTTTGACT
GCCAGGTCAATCTCCGCAATGGCCGCGTTAAGCGCATTAGCTATGACTATCAAGCAGAAAACAATCCCCC
AGAGATCAGTCCAGCCTTAGTTCAAGCCTGCCAAGCGGAACTCCGCAATCGTCTGAGCCCTCAAGTGCGC
CTCCAGCAAGCGAGTCTCCGCTCTTACTTCATCTCCAATGCGGAGCAAGGACTGCGGGGTGATGCCGTCC
TTGATCGCAACAGCCAACCTTTTCGCTTTGATTGCCAAGCAAATCTGCGGACTGGCCAAATTACGCGCCT
CGACTACGACAGTGCTGG
