>Addgene plasmid #40238 | pAM1518 | addgene partial sequence | sequence record 69737 | luxC-F 5'-ggtgcggaaaggattgtaga-3'
TGGTGGATCTCATGACGGAATGAGACCGTTGCAACGATTAGTGACATATATTTCTCATGAAAGGCCATCT
AACTATACGGCTAAGGATGTTGCGGTTGAAATAGAACAGACTCGATTCCTGGAAGAAGATAAGTTCCTTG
TATTTGTCCCATAATAGGTAAAAAGTATGGAAAATGAATCAAAATATAAAACCATCGACCACGTTATTTG
TGTTGAAGGAAATAAAAAAATTCATGTTTGGGAAACGCTGCCAGAAGAAAACAGCCCAAAGAGAAAGAAT
GCCATTATTATTGCGTCTGGTTTTGCCCGCAGGATGGATCATTTTGCTGGTCTGGCGGAATATTTATCGC
GGAATGGATTTCATGTGATCCGCTATGATTCGCTTCACCACGTTGGATTGAGTTCAGGGACAATTGATGA
ATTTACAATGTCTATAGGAAAGCAGAGCTTGTTAGCAGTGGTTGATTGGTTAACTACACGAAAAATAAAT
AACTTCGGTATGTTGGCTTCAAGCTTATCTGCGCGGATAGCTTATGCAAGCCTATCTGAAATCAATGCTT
CGTTTTTAATCACCGCAGTCGGTGTTGTTAACTTAAGATATTCTCTTGAAAGAGCTTTAGGGTTTGATTA
TCTCAGTCTACCCATTAATGAATTGCCGAATAATCTAGATTTTGAAGGCCATAAATTGGGTGCTGAAGTC
TTTGCGAGAGATTGTCTTGATTTTGGTTGGGAAGATTTAGCTTCTACAATTAATAACATGATGTATCTTG
ATATACCGTTTATTGCTTTTACTGC
